Addgene plasmid #68509: MSP3.10-bio
Purpose: Expresses full-length P. vivax MSP3.10 (MSP3alpha) ectodomain in mammalian cells. C-terminal rat Cd4d3+4 tag, biotinylation sequence
Depositing lab: Julian Rayner & Gavin Wright. Depositing organization: Wellcome Sanger Institute. Publication: A Library of Plasmodium vivax Recombinant Merozoite Proteins Reveals New Vaccine Candidates and Protein-Protein Interactions. Hostetler JB, Sharma S, Bartholdson SJ, Wright GJ, Fairhurst RM, Rayner JC. PLoS Negl Trop Dis. 2015 Dec 23;9(12):e0004264. doi: 10.1371/journal.pntd.0004264. eCollection 2015 Dec. PubMed 26701602.
Backbone
  Vector backbone: pTT3
  Backbone manufacturer: Yves Durocher, NRC
  Backbone size w/o insert (bp): 6654
  Vector type: Mammalian Expression
Growth in bacteria
  Bacterial resistance: Ampicillin, 100 μg/mL
  Growth temperature: 37°C
  Growth strain: DH5alpha
  Copy number: High Copy
Gene/Insert
  Gene/Insert name: MSP3.10 (alt names: MSP3alpha; PVX_097720)
  Mutation: All NXT/S sites mutated to NXA, where X is any amino acid except Proline
  Promoter: CMV
  Tag / fusion protein: rat CD4 d3+4, enzymatic biotinylation sequence (C terminal on backbone)
  Cloning method: Restriction Enzyme; 5′ cloning site NotI (not destroyed); 3′ cloning site AscI (not destroyed)
  Sequencing primers: 5′ pMT2-F; 3′ rb_glob_PA_term-R
Terms and licenses: Academic/Nonprofit Terms; Industry Terms: Not Available to Industry
How to cite: MSP3.10-bio was a gift from Julian Rayner & Gavin Wright (Addgene plasmid # 68509 ; http://n2t.net/addgene:68509 ; RRID:Addgene_68509)
