[The description below was written by a language model from this plasmid's Addgene catalogue record and pLannotate feature annotations shown in this document.]
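Description:
MSP3.10-bio is a mammalian expression plasmid built on the pTT3 backbone and designed for secreted production of the full-length ectodomain of Plasmodium vivax merozoite surface protein MSP3.10 (also called MSP3alpha, PVX_097720). It is propagated in E. coli at high copy from a ColE1/pUC-type origin under ampicillin selection (AmpR). The backbone also carries an Epstein-Barr virus oriP fragment, which supports episomal maintenance in mammalian cells that supply EBNA1. Short lac, tet and bla fragments annotated near the end of the sequence appear to be backbone remnants with no evident role in expression.

Transcription is driven by the CMV immediate-early enhancer and promoter. This is followed by adenovirus-derived leader and splice elements and a chimeric intron fragment, which typically improve mRNA processing and expression, and the unit ends in a rabbit β-globin polyadenylation signal. The open reading frame begins with a fragment of a mouse immunoglobulin heavy chain signal sequence that directs the product into the secretory pathway. The MSP3.10 coding region itself is not annotated in the feature table, but it presumably occupies the gap between the signal sequence and the Cd4 fragment, cloned between retained NotI and AscI sites. All NXT/S sequons were mutated to NXA, removing the consensus sites for N-linked glycosylation in mammalian cells. At the C-terminus the protein is fused to rat CD4 domains 3 and 4 and an enzymatic biotinylation sequence. The CD4 tag provides a common handle on the fusion protein, and the biotinylation sequence allows site-specific biotinylation, for example for capture on streptavidin. The plasmid belongs to a library of recombinant P. vivax merozoite proteins used to look for vaccine candidates and protein-protein interactions.
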