Features (pLannotate 1.2.2; 18 found; start..end, strand, type, name):
    154..533     +  enhancer       CMV enhancer: human cytomegalovirus immediate early enhancer
    535..734     +  promoter       CMV promoter: human cytomegalovirus (CMV) immediate early promoter
    802..840     +  misc_feature   Ad SA (fragment): adenovirus major late transcript splice acceptor (Friedrich and Soriano, 1991)
    873..1082    -  CDS            PTP (fragment): TERM_ADE02 - Experimental evidence at protein level: Swiss-Prot protein existence level 1. Protein covalently bound to the viral DNA that acts as a primer for viral genomic replication by DNA strand displacement. Assembles on the viral origin of replication in an initiation complex with viral polymerase, DBP, host NFIA and host POU2F1/OCT1. During initiation, the polymerase covalently couples the first dCTP with Ser- 580 of pTP. The terminal protein stimulates the template activity over 20 fold compared to protein-free templates. Neo-synthesized viral genomes are linked to two preterminal prot
   1113..1202    +  intron         chimeric intron (fragment): chimera between introns from adenovirus and immunoglobulin heavy chain genes
   1221..1267    +  CDS            IgH signal sequence (fragment): signal sequence from the mouse immunoglobulin heavy chain variable region
   3834..4394    +  CDS            Cd4 (fragment): CD4_RAT - Experimental evidence at protein level: Swiss-Prot protein existence level 1. Integral membrane glycoprotein that plays an essential role in the immune response and serves multiple functions in responses against both external and internal offenses. In T-cells, functions primarily as a coreceptor for MHC class II molecule:peptide complex. The antigens presented by class II peptides are derived from extracellular proteins while class I peptides are derived from cytosolic proteins. Interacts simultaneously with the T-cell receptor (TCR) and the MHC class II presented by antigen presenti
   4500..4555    +  polyA_signal   β-globin poly(A) signal: rabbit β-globin polyadenylation signal (Gil and Proudfoot, 1987)
   5069..6750    -  rep_origin     oriP (fragment): Epstein-Barr virus oriP replication origin (Yates et al., 2000)
   6877..6981    +  promoter       AmpR promoter: bla
   6982..7842    +  CDS            AmpR: β-lactamase; bla; confers resistance to ampicillin, carbenicillin, and related antibiotics
   8013..8601    +  rep_origin     ori: high-copy-number ColE1/pMB1/pBR322/pUC origin of replication
   8784..8876    +  CDS            lacI (fragment): lac repressor; lacI; The lac repressor binds to the lac operator to inhibit transcription in E. coli. This inhibition can be relieved by adding lactose or isopropyl-β-D-thiogalactopyranoside (IPTG).
   8889..8910    +  protein_bind   CAP binding site: CAP binding activates transcription in the presence of cAMP. E. coli catabolite activator protein
   8925..8955    +  promoter       lac promoter: promoter for the E. coli lac operon
   8963..8979    +  protein_bind   lac operator: The lac repressor binds to the lac operator to inhibit transcription in E. coli. This inhibition can be relieved by adding lactose or isopropyl-β-D-thiogalactopyranoside (IPTG). lac repressor encoded by lacI
   9049..9065    +  promoter       tet promoter (fragment): E. coli promoter for tetracycline efflux protein gene
   9075..9100    -  CDS            bla(M) (fragment): β-lactamase lacking the signal sequence; bla(M); allows cytosolic expression of β-lactamase
>Addgene plasmid #68509 | MSP3.10-bio | depositor full sequence | sequence record 120612 | Full Sequence
AGATCTATACATTGAATCAATATTGGCAATTAGCCATATTAGTCATTGGTTATATAGCATAAATCAATAT
TGGCTATTGGCCATTGCATACGTTGTATCTATATCATAATATGTACATTTATATTGGCTCATGTCCAATA
TGACCGCCATGTTGACATTGATTATTGACTAGTTATTAATAGTAATCAATTACGGGGTCATTAGTTCATA
GCCCATATATGGAGTTCCGCGTTACATAACTTACGGTAAATGGCCCGCCTGGCTGACCGCCCAACGACCC
CCGCCCATTGACGTCAATAATGACGTATGTTCCCATAGTAACGCCAATAGGGACTTTCCATTGACGTCAA
TGGGTGGAGTATTTACGGTAAACTGCCCACTTGGCAGTACATCAAGTGTATCATATGCCAAGTCCGCCCC
CTATTGACGTCAATGACGGTAAATGGCCCGCCTGGCATTATGCCCAGTACATGACCTTACGGGACTTTCC
TACTTGGCAGTACATCTACGTATTAGTCATCGCTATTACCATGGTGATGCGGTTTTGGCAGTACACCAAT
GGGCGTGGATAGCGGTTTGACTCACGGGGATTTCCAAGTCTCCACCCCATTGACGTCAATGGGAGTTTGT
TTTGGCACCAAAATCAACGGGACTTTCCAAAATGTCGTAATAACCCCGCCCCGTTGACGCAAATGGGCGG
TAGGCGTGTACGGTGGGAGGTCTATATAAGCAGAGCTCGTTTAGTGAACCGTCAGATCCTCACTCTCTTC
CGCATCGCTGTCTGCGAGGGCCAGCTGTTGGGCTCGCGGTTGAGGACAAACTCTTCGCGGTCTTTCCAGT
ACTCTTGGATCGGAAACCCGTCGGCCTCCGAACGGTACTCCGCCACCGAGGGACCTGAGCGAGTCCGCAT
CGACCGGATCGGAAAACCTCTCGAGAAAGGCGTCTAACCAGTCACAGTCGCAAGGTAGGCTGAGCACCGT
GGCGGGCGGCAGCGGGTGGCGGTCGGGGTTGTTTCTGGCGGAGGTGCTGCTGATGATGTAATTAAAGTAG
GCGGTCTTGAGACGGCGGATGGTCGAGGTGAGGTGTGGCAGGCTTGAGATCCAGCTGTTGGGGTGAGTAC
TCCCTCTCAAAAGCGGGCATTACTTCTGCGCTAAGATTGTCAGTTTCCAAAAACGAGGAGGATTTGATAT
TCACCTGGCCCGATCTGGCCATACACTTGAGTGACAATGACATCCACTTTGCCTTTCTCTCCACAGGTGT
CCACTCCCAGGTCCAAGTTTGCCACCATGGAGTTTCAGACCCAGGTACTCATGTCCCTGCTGCTCTGCAT
GTCTGGTGCGGCCGCCGAAGTGATTGGCGGCAGCCCTAACAACGAGGCCCCCAACTCTGCCCGGCACCAC
CTGAGAAATGGCTTCCCCGGCAAGAACGACGCCCTGCCCCACGAGGAACCCAACAACCTGGAAGGCAAGA
ATGAGGCCAGCGACCAGTGCGACACCATCAACCTGGGCCAAGTGACCGAGAAAGAGAAGAAAACCATCGA
GCAGGCCAGCGTGCAGGCCCAGGATGCCACAAAGCCCGAGGCCAACAACGCCGAGCAGATCCAGGCCGAG
CTGCAGAAAGTGAAAACCGCCAAGGACGAGAGCGCCACCGCCGCCAAAGATGCCGAGACAGCCAAGAAAA
ACGCCGTGGACGCCGGCAAGGGACTGGATGCTGCCAAGGGCGCCATCAAGAAGGCCGAAGAAGCCGCCGC
TGAGGCCAAGAAGCAGGCCGGAATTGCCGAAAAGGCCGAGAAGGATGCCGAGGCCGCTGGCAAGAAGGAC
AAGCTGGAGGACGTGAACAGCCAGGTGCAGATCGCCGTGGAAGCCAGCACCAAGGCCAAGGACAAGAAAA
CCGAGGCCGAGATTGCTGTGGAAATCGTGAAGGCCGTGGTGGCCAAAGAGGAAGCCCAGAAGGCCTCTGA
CGAGGCCCAGAAAGCCTGCGAGAAGGCTCAGAAGGCCCACGCCAAAGCTCAGAAAGCTAGCGACACCACC
AAGACCGTGGAAACCTTCAAGACCAACGCCGAAGCCGCTGCCAAAAACGCCAAAGAGAAGGCCGGCAACG
CCAACAAGGCCGCCACAGAAGCCGAAAGCGCCAACGAGCTGAGCGTGGCCAAGCAGAAGGCTAAGGACGC
CGAGGAAGCTGCTAAAGAGGCCAAAAAAGAACAAGTGAAAGCCGAGATCGCCGCCGAGGTGGCAAAGGCC
AAAGTGGCTAAAGAAGAGGCCGACGCCGCCCAGAAGAAGGCTGAGGCCGCCAAAAAGATCGTGGACAAGA
TCGCCCAGGACACCAAGGTGCCCGAGGCTCAGAGAGAAGCCAAGCTGGCCACACAGACCGCCAGCAAAGC
CACCGAAGCTGCCACAGAGGCTGGCAAAAAAGCCCAGGAAGCCGAAGAGTCCAGCAAAGAAGCCGAGGAA
AAAGCCGAAACCAGCGACGCCGTGAAGGGCAAAGCCGATGCCGCCGAAAAAGCTGCCGGCGAGGCTAAAA
AGGCCAGCATCGAGACAGAGATCGCCATCGAAGTGGCCAAAGCCGAGGTGCTGAATGCCGAAGTGAAGAA
AACCGCTCAGGAAGCTGAGAAGGACGCCACCGAGGCAAAAGAGCAGGCTGAGAAAGCCAAGGCCGCTGCC
GAAGAGGCTAAGACCCACGGCGAGAAAGCAGAGAAAGTGGGCGAGAGCACAAAGGCCCACTCCGATGAGG
CCCAGCAGGAAAACAAGAACGCCAAGGATGCCAGCGAAGAGGCAGAGAACAGAGCCGTGGATGCCCTGGA
AGAGGCCTATGCAGTGGAAGCCCACCTGGCCCGGACAAAGAATGCCGCAGAGTCCGCCAAGTCTGCCACC
GACATGAGCGAGCTGGAAAAAGCAAAAGAAGAAGCCATTGACGCCGCCAATATCGCCCACCAGAAGTGGC
TGAAAGCCACCCAGGCCGCTACCATTGCCAAAGAAAAAAAAGAGGCCGCTAAGGTGGCCGCTGAAAAGGC
CCAGACCGCCGCTAACGTCGTGAAGGATAAGGCTGCTAAGGCAGAGGCAAAGAAGGCAGAAACCGAAGCC
GTGAAAGCAGCTGTGGAAGCTCGGGCCGCTGCTGAGGAAGCTAAACAGGAAGCAGCAAAAGTGGGAGCCT
CCAAAGAGCCCCAGGAAACTAAGAACAAGGCCAATGTGGAAGCAGAGGCCACCGGAAACGAAGCCAAAAA
GGCTGAAGATGCCGCTGAGGAAGCCAAAGAGGCCGCCAAGAAGGCTAACGAGGCCACCGACGCCAACGTG
GCCAGAAGCGAAGCCGACAAGGCCATTGCCGCTGCTAAGAAAGCAAAAAAGGCACGGGAAAAGGCTGCCT
ACGGCCTGCTGAAAACAAAGAACCAGTACGTGCTGGAACCCCTGGACATCAGCCCTGAGAGCGCCGACAA
CATTGCCTCTAAAGAGGAACAAGTGAAAGAAGAGATGGAAGATCAGGGCGACGAGGACAGCAATGAGGCT
GAGGTGGAAGAAGCCCTGCCCAACGGCGCTGGCGCACAGGAAGAGGATGTGAACCTGGAAATGGACGACG
AAGAGGAAGTGGAAGAGGTGGAAGAAAACGTGGCCACCAACCAGCAGACCGGCGGCAAGCGCGAGAAGCG
GAACACCAACGACGCTGTGGACGACACCAATGCCGACAAGCAGTTCGGCGACGAGTTCGACACCTACAAC
GACATCAAGAAAGTGACAGAGGCCCTCGTGAAGTCCATGACCAGCCTGGTGTCCGACGACCCCAGCGTGG
GAGATACCATCAACGAGTTTCTGAGCGACATGAACCACCTGTTTCTGTCCTGGGGCGCGCCGTCGACCTC
CATCACGGCCTATAAGAGTGAGGGGGAGTCAGCGGAGTTCTCCTTCCCACTCAACCTTGGAGAGGAAAGC
CTGCAGGGAGAGTTGAGATGGAAGGCAGAGAAGGCTCCTTCTTCCCAGTCCTGGATCACCTTCTCCCTAA
AGAACCAAAAGGTGTCTGTGCAGAAGTCTACTAGCAACCCCAAGTTCCAGCTGTCCGAAACGCTCCCACT
CACCCTTCAGATACCCCAGGTCTCCCTTCAGTTTGCTGGTTCTGGCAACCTGACCCTGACTCTGGACAGA
GGGATACTGTATCAGGAAGTGAACCTGGTGGTGATGAAAGTGACTCAGCCCGACAGCAACACTTTGACCT
GTGAGGTGATGGGACCCACCTCACCCAAGATGAGACTGATCTTGAAGCAGGAGAATCAGGAGGCCAGGGT
CTCCAGGCAGGAGAAAGTGATTCAAGTGCAGGCCCCTGAAGCAGGGGTGTGGCAATGTCTACTGAGTGAA
GGTGAAGAGGTCAAGATGGACTCCAAGATCCAGGTTTTATCCAAAGGGTTGAATTCCGGATCACTGCATC
ATATTCTGGATGCACAGAAAATGGTGTGGAATCATCGTTAAGTCTAGACACGTGATTAATTAAGGATCCC
CCGACCTCGACCTCTGGCTAATAAAGGAAATTTATTTTCATTGCAATAGTGTGTTGGAATTTTTTGTGTC
TCTCACTCGGAAGGACATATGGGAGGGCAAATCATTTGGTCGAGATCCCTCGGAGATCTCTAGCTAGAGG
ATCGATCCCCGCCCCGGACGAACTAAACCTGACTACGACATCTCTGCCCCTTCTTCGCGGGGCAGTGCAT
GTAATCCCTTCAGTTGGTTGGTACAACTTGCCAACTGGGCCCTGTTCCACATGTGACACGGGGGGGGACC
AAACACAAAGGGGTTCTCTGACTGTAGTTGACATCCTTATAAATGGATGTGCACATTTGCCAACACTGAG
TGGCTTTCATCCTGGAGCAGACTTTGCAGTCTGTGGACTGCAACACAACATTGCCTTTATGTGTAACTCT
TGGCTGAAGCTCTTACACCAATGCTGGGGGACATGTACCTCCCAGGGGCCCAGGAAGACTACGGGAGGCT
ACACCAACGTCAATCAGAGGGGCCTGTGTAGCTACCGATAAGCGGACCCTCAAGAGGGCATTAGCAATAG
TGTTTATAAGGCCCCCTTGTTAACCCTAAACGGGTAGCATATGCTTCCCGGGTAGTAGTATATACTATCC
AGACTAACCCTAATTCAATAGCATATGTTACCCAACGGGAAGCATATGCTATCGAATTAGGGTTAGTAAA
AGGGTCCTAAGGAACAGCGATATCTCCCACCCCATGAGCTGTCACGGTTTTATTTACATGGGGTCAGGAT
TCCACGAGGGTAGTGAACCATTTTAGTCACAAGGGCAGTGGCTGAAGATCAAGGAGCGGGCAGTGAACTC
TCCTGAATCTTCGCCTGCTTCTTCATTCTCCTTCGTTTAGCTAATAGAATAACTGCTGAGTTGTGAACAG
TAAGGTGTATGTGAGGTGCTCGAAAACAAGGTTTCAGGTGACGCCCCCAGAATAAAATTTGGACGGGGGG
TTCAGTGGTGGCATTGTGCTATGACACCAATATAACCCTCACAAACCCCTTGGGCAATAAATACTAGTGT
AGGAATGAAACATTCTGAATATCTTTAACAATAGAAATCCATGGGGTGGGGACAAGCCGTAAAGACTGGA
TGTCCATCTCACACGAATTTATGGCTATGGGCAACACATAATCCTAGTGCAATATGATACTGGGGTTATT
AAGATGTGTCCCAGGCAGGGACCAAGACAGGTGAACCATGTTGTTACACTCTATTTGTAACAAGGGGAAA
GAGAGTGGACGCCGACAGCAGCGGACTCCACTGGTTGTCTCTAACACCCCCGAAAATTAAACGGGGCTCC
ACGCCAATGGGGCCCATAAACAAAGACAAGTGGCCACTCTTTTTTTTGAAATTGTGGAGTGGGGGCACGC
GTCAGCCCCCACACGCCGCCCTGCGGTTTTGGACTGTAAAATAAGGGTGTAATAACTTGGCTGATTGTAA
CCCCGCTAACCACTGCGGTCAAACCACTTGCCCACAAAACCACTAATGGCACCCCGGGGAATACCTGCAT
AAGTAGGTGGGCGGGCCAAGATAGGGGCGCGATTGCTGCGATCTGGAGGACAAATTACACACACTTGCGC
CTGAGCGCCAAGCACAGGGTTGTTGGTCCTCATATTCACGAGGTCGCTGAGAGCACGGTGGGCTAATGTT
GCCATGGGTAGCATATACTACCCAAATATCTGGATAGCATATGCTATCCTAATCTATATCTGGGTAGCAT
AGGCTATCCTAATCTATATCTGGGTAGCATATGCTATCCTAATCTATATCTGGGTAGTATATGCTATCCT
AATTTATATCTGGGTAGCATAGGCTATCCTAATCTATATCTGGGTAGCATATGCTATCCTAATCTATATC
TGGGTAGTATATGCTATCCTAATCTGTATCCGGGTAGCATATGCTATCCTAATAGAGATTAGGGTAGTAT
ATGCTATCCTAATTTATATCTGGGTAGCATATACTACCCAAATATCTGGATAGCATATGCTATCCTAATC
TATATCTGGGTAGCATATGCTATCCTAATCTATATCTGGGTAGCATAGGCTATCCTAATCTATATCTGGG
TAGCATATGCTATCCTAATCTATATCTGGGTAGTATATGCTATCCTAATTTATATCTGGGTAGCATAGGC
TATCCTAATCTATATCTGGGTAGCATATGCTATCCTAATCTATATCTGGGTAGTATATGCTATCCTAATC
TGTATCCGGGTAGCATATGCTATCCTCATGATAAGCTGTCAAACATGAGAATTTTCTTGAAGACGAAAGG
GCCTCGTGATACGCCTATTTTTATAGGTTAATGTCATGATAATAATGGTTTCTTAGACGTCAGGTGGCAC
TTTTCGGGGAAATGTGCGCGGAACCCCTATTTGTTTATTTTTCTAAATACATTCAAATATGTATCCGCTC
ATGAGACAATAACCCTGATAAATGCTTCAATAATATTGAAAAAGGAAGAGTATGAGTATTCAACATTTCC
GTGTCGCCCTTATTCCCTTTTTTGCGGCATTTTGCCTTCCTGTTTTTGCTCACCCAGAAACGCTGGTGAA
AGTAAAAGATGCTGAAGATCAGTTGGGTGCACGAGTGGGTTACATCGAACTGGATCTCAACAGCGGTAAG
ATCCTTGAGAGTTTTCGCCCCGAAGAACGTTTTCCAATGATGAGCACTTTTAAAGTTCTGCTATGTGGCG
CGGTATTATCCCGTGTTGACGCCGGGCAAGAGCAACTCGGTCGCCGCATACACTATTCTCAGAATGACTT
GGTTGAGTACTCACCAGTCACAGAAAAGCATCTTACGGATGGCATGACAGTAAGAGAATTATGCAGTGCT
GCCATAACCATGAGTGATAACACTGCGGCCAACTTACTTCTGACAACGATCGGAGGACCGAAGGAGCTAA
CCGCTTTTTTGCACAACATGGGGGATCATGTAACTCGCCTTGATCGTTGGGAACCGGAGCTGAATGAAGC
CATACCAAACGACGAGCGTGACACCACGATGCCTGCAGCAATGGCAACAACGTTGCGCAAACTATTAACT
GGCGAACTACTTACTCTAGCTTCCCGGCAACAATTAATAGACTGGATGGAGGCGGATAAAGTTGCAGGAC
CACTTCTGCGCTCGGCCCTTCCGGCTGGCTGGTTTATTGCTGATAAATCTGGAGCCGGTGAGCGTGGGTC
TCGCGGTATCATTGCAGCACTGGGGCCAGATGGTAAGCCCTCCCGTATCGTAGTTATCTACACGACGGGG
AGTCAGGCAACTATGGATGAACGAAATAGACAGATCGCTGAGATAGGTGCCTCACTGATTAAGCATTGGT
AACTGTCAGACCAAGTTTACTCATATATACTTTAGATTGATTTAAAACTTCATTTTTAATTTAAAAGGAT
CTAGGTGAAGATCCTTTTTGATAATCTCATGACCAAAATCCCTTAACGTGAGTTTTCGTTCCACTGAGCG
TCAGACCCCGTAGAAAAGATCAAAGGATCTTCTTGAGATCCTTTTTTTCTGCGCGTAATCTGCTGCTTGC
AAACAAAAAAACCACCGCTACCAGCGGTGGTTTGTTTGCCGGATCAAGAGCTACCAACTCTTTTTCCGAA
GGTAACTGGCTTCAGCAGAGCGCAGATACCAAATACTGTTCTTCTAGTGTAGCCGTAGTTAGGCCACCAC
TTCAAGAACTCTGTAGCACCGCCTACATACCTCGCTCTGCTAATCCTGTTACCAGTGGCTGCTGCCAGTG
GCGATAAGTCGTGTCTTACCGGGTTGGACTCAAGACGATAGTTACCGGATAAGGCGCAGCGGTCGGGCTG
AACGGGGGGTTCGTGCACACAGCCCAGCTTGGAGCGAACGACCTACACCGAACTGAGATACCTACAGCGT
GAGCTATGAGAAAGCGCCACGCTTCCCGAAGGGAGAAAGGCGGACAGGTATCCGGTAAGCGGCAGGGTCG
GAACAGGAGAGCGCACGAGGGAGCTTCCAGGGGGAAACGCCTGGTATCTTTATAGTCCTGTCGGGTTTCG
CCACCTCTGACTTGAGCGTCGATTTTTGTGATGCTCGTCAGGGGGGCGGAGCCTATGGAAAAACGCCAGC
AACGCGGCCTTTTTACGGTTCCTGGCCTTTTGCTGGCCTTTTGCTCACATGTTCTTTCCTGCGTTATCCC
CTGATTCTGTGGATAACCGTATTACCGCCTTTGAGTGAGCTGATACCGCTCGCCGCAGCCGAACGACCGA
GCGCAGCGAGTCAGTGAGCGAGGAAGCGGAAGAGCGCCCAATACGCAAACCGCCTCTCCCCGCGCGTTGG
CCGATTCATTAATGCAGCTGGCACGACAGGTTTCCCGACTGGAAAGCGGGCAGTGAGCGCAACGCAATTA
ATGTGAGTTAGCTCACTCATTAGGCACCCCAGGCTTTACACTTTATGCTTCCGGCTCGTATGTTGTGTGG
AATTGTGAGCGGATAACAATTTCACACAGGAAACAGCTATGACCATGATTACGCCAAGCTCTAGCTAGAG
GTCGACCAATTCTCATGTTTGACAGCTTATCATCGCAGATCCGGGCAACGTTGTTGCCATTGCTGCAGGC
GCAGAACTGGTAGGTATGGA
