>Addgene plasmid #68509 | MSP3.10-bio | depositor partial sequence | sequence record 120613 | MSP3.10 from Not1 to Asc1 restriction sites
GCGGCCGCCGAAGTGATTGGCGGCAGCCCTAACAACGAGGCCCCCAACTCTGCCCGGCACCACCTGAGAA
ATGGCTTCCCCGGCAAGAACGACGCCCTGCCCCACGAGGAACCCAACAACCTGGAAGGCAAGAATGAGGC
CAGCGACCAGTGCGACACCATCAACCTGGGCCAAGTGACCGAGAAAGAGAAGAAAACCATCGAGCAGGCC
AGCGTGCAGGCCCAGGATGCCACAAAGCCCGAGGCCAACAACGCCGAGCAGATCCAGGCCGAGCTGCAGA
AAGTGAAAACCGCCAAGGACGAGAGCGCCACCGCCGCCAAAGATGCCGAGACAGCCAAGAAAAACGCCGT
GGACGCCGGCAAGGGACTGGATGCTGCCAAGGGCGCCATCAAGAAGGCCGAAGAAGCCGCCGCTGAGGCC
AAGAAGCAGGCCGGAATTGCCGAAAAGGCCGAGAAGGATGCCGAGGCCGCTGGCAAGAAGGACAAGCTGG
AGGACGTGAACAGCCAGGTGCAGATCGCCGTGGAAGCCAGCACCAAGGCCAAGGACAAGAAAACCGAGGC
CGAGATTGCTGTGGAAATCGTGAAGGCCGTGGTGGCCAAAGAGGAAGCCCAGAAGGCCTCTGACGAGGCC
CAGAAAGCCTGCGAGAAGGCTCAGAAGGCCCACGCCAAAGCTCAGAAAGCTAGCGACACCACCAAGACCG
TGGAAACCTTCAAGACCAACGCCGAAGCCGCTGCCAAAAACGCCAAAGAGAAGGCCGGCAACGCCAACAA
GGCCGCCACAGAAGCCGAAAGCGCCAACGAGCTGAGCGTGGCCAAGCAGAAGGCTAAGGACGCCGAGGAA
GCTGCTAAAGAGGCCAAAAAAGAACAAGTGAAAGCCGAGATCGCCGCCGAGGTGGCAAAGGCCAAAGTGG
CTAAAGAAGAGGCCGACGCCGCCCAGAAGAAGGCTGAGGCCGCCAAAAAGATCGTGGACAAGATCGCCCA
GGACACCAAGGTGCCCGAGGCTCAGAGAGAAGCCAAGCTGGCCACACAGACCGCCAGCAAAGCCACCGAA
GCTGCCACAGAGGCTGGCAAAAAAGCCCAGGAAGCCGAAGAGTCCAGCAAAGAAGCCGAGGAAAAAGCCG
AAACCAGCGACGCCGTGAAGGGCAAAGCCGATGCCGCCGAAAAAGCTGCCGGCGAGGCTAAAAAGGCCAG
CATCGAGACAGAGATCGCCATCGAAGTGGCCAAAGCCGAGGTGCTGAATGCCGAAGTGAAGAAAACCGCT
CAGGAAGCTGAGAAGGACGCCACCGAGGCAAAAGAGCAGGCTGAGAAAGCCAAGGCCGCTGCCGAAGAGG
CTAAGACCCACGGCGAGAAAGCAGAGAAAGTGGGCGAGAGCACAAAGGCCCACTCCGATGAGGCCCAGCA
GGAAAACAAGAACGCCAAGGATGCCAGCGAAGAGGCAGAGAACAGAGCCGTGGATGCCCTGGAAGAGGCC
TATGCAGTGGAAGCCCACCTGGCCCGGACAAAGAATGCCGCAGAGTCCGCCAAGTCTGCCACCGACATGA
GCGAGCTGGAAAAAGCAAAAGAAGAAGCCATTGACGCCGCCAATATCGCCCACCAGAAGTGGCTGAAAGC
CACCCAGGCCGCTACCATTGCCAAAGAAAAAAAAGAGGCCGCTAAGGTGGCCGCTGAAAAGGCCCAGACC
GCCGCTAACGTCGTGAAGGATAAGGCTGCTAAGGCAGAGGCAAAGAAGGCAGAAACCGAAGCCGTGAAAG
CAGCTGTGGAAGCTCGGGCCGCTGCTGAGGAAGCTAAACAGGAAGCAGCAAAAGTGGGAGCCTCCAAAGA
GCCCCAGGAAACTAAGAACAAGGCCAATGTGGAAGCAGAGGCCACCGGAAACGAAGCCAAAAAGGCTGAA
GATGCCGCTGAGGAAGCCAAAGAGGCCGCCAAGAAGGCTAACGAGGCCACCGACGCCAACGTGGCCAGAA
GCGAAGCCGACAAGGCCATTGCCGCTGCTAAGAAAGCAAAAAAGGCACGGGAAAAGGCTGCCTACGGCCT
GCTGAAAACAAAGAACCAGTACGTGCTGGAACCCCTGGACATCAGCCCTGAGAGCGCCGACAACATTGCC
TCTAAAGAGGAACAAGTGAAAGAAGAGATGGAAGATCAGGGCGACGAGGACAGCAATGAGGCTGAGGTGG
AAGAAGCCCTGCCCAACGGCGCTGGCGCACAGGAAGAGGATGTGAACCTGGAAATGGACGACGAAGAGGA
AGTGGAAGAGGTGGAAGAAAACGTGGCCACCAACCAGCAGACCGGCGGCAAGCGCGAGAAGCGGAACACC
AACGACGCTGTGGACGACACCAATGCCGACAAGCAGTTCGGCGACGAGTTCGACACCTACAACGACATCA
AGAAAGTGACAGAGGCCCTCGTGAAGTCCATGACCAGCCTGGTGTCCGACGACCCCAGCGTGGGAGATAC
CATCAACGAGTTTCTGAGCGACATGAACCACCTGTTTCTGTCCTGGGGCGCGCC
