>Addgene plasmid #68509 | MSP3.10-bio | addgene partial sequence | sequence record 124195 | rb_glob_PA_term-R 5'-CCCATATGTCCTTCCGAGTG-3'
CACACTATTGCAATGAAAATAAATTTCCTTTATTAGCCAGAGGTCGAGGTCGGGGGATCCTTAATTAATC
ACGTGTCTAGACTTAACGATGATTCCACACCATTTTCTGTGCATCCAGAATATGATGCAGTGATCCGGAA
TTCAACCCTTTGGATAAAACCTGGATCTTGGAGTCCATCTTGACCTCTTCACCTTCACTCAGTAGACATT
GCCACACCCCTGCTTCAGGGGCCTGCACTTGAATCACTTTCTCCTGCCTGGAGACCCTGGCCTCCTGATT
CTCCTGCTTCAAGATCAGTCTCATCTTGGGTGAGGTGGGTCCCATCACCTCACAGGTCAAAGTGTTGCTG
TCGGGCTGAGTCACTTTCATCACCACCAGGTTCACTTCCTGATACAGTATCCCTCTGTCCAGAGTCAGGG
TCAGGTTGCCAGAACCAGCAAACTGAAGGGAGACCTGGGGTATCTGAAGGGTGAGTGGGAGCGTTTCGGA
CAGCTGGAACTTGGGGTTGCTAGTAGACTTCTGCACAGACACCTTTTGGTTCTTTAGGGAGAAGGTGATC
CAGGACTGGGAAGAAGGAGCCTTCTCTGCCTTCCATCTCAACTCTCCCTGCAGGCTTTCCTCTCCAAGGT
TGAGTGGGAAGGAGAACTCCGCTGACTCCCCCTCACTCTTATAGGCCGTGATGGAGGTCGACGGCGCGCC
CCAGGACAGAAACAGGTGGTTCATGTCGCTCAGAAACTCGTTGATGGTATCTCCCACGCTGGGGTCGTCG
GACACCAGGCTGGTCATGGACTTCACGAGGGCCTCTGTCACTTTCTTGATGTCGTTGTAGGTGTCGAACT
CGTCGCCGAACTGCTTGTCGGCATTGGTGTCGTCCACAGCGTCGTTGGTGTTCCGCTTCTCGCGCTTGCC
GCCGGTCTGCTGGTTGGTGGCCACGTTTTCTTCCACCTCTTCCACTTCCTCTTCGTCGTCCATTTCCAGG
TTCACATCCTCTTCCTGTGCGCCAGCGCCGTTGGGCAGGGCTTCTTCCACCTCAGCCTCATTGCTGTCCT
CGTCGCCCTGATCTTCCATCTCTTCTTTCACTTGTTCCTCTTTAGAGGCAATGTTGTCGGCGCTCTCAGG
GCTGATGTCCAGGGGTTCCAGCACGTACTGGTTCTTTGTTTT
