>Addgene plasmid #68509 | MSP3.10-bio | addgene partial sequence | sequence record 124196 | pMT2-F 5'-TTGCCTTTCTCTCCACAGGT-3'
TGGAGTTTCAGACCCAGGTACTCATGTCCCTGCTGCTCTGCATGTCTGGTGCGGCCGCCGAAGTGATTGG
CGGCAGCCCTAACAACGAGGCCCCCAACTCTGCCCGGCACCACCTGAGAAATGGCTTCCCCGGCAAGAAC
GACGCCCTGCCCCACGAGGAACCCAACAACCTGGAAGGCAAGAATGAGGCCAGCGACCAGTGCGACACCA
TCAACCTGGGCCAAGTGACCGAGAAAGAGAAGAAAACCATCGAGCAGGCCAGCGTGCAGGCCCAGGATGC
CACAAAGCCCGAGGCCAACAACGCCGAGCAGATCCAGGCCGAGCTGCAGAAAGTGAAAACCGCCAAGGAC
GAGAGCGCCACCGCCGCCAAAGATGCCGAGACAGCCAAGAAAAACGCCGTGGACGCCGGCAAGGGACTGG
ATGCTGCCAAGGGCGCCATCAAGAAGGCCGAAGAAGCCGCCGCTGAGGCCAAGAAGCAGGCCGGAATTGC
CGAAAAGGCCGAGAAGGATGCCGAGGCCGCTGGCAAGAAGGACAAGCTGGAGGACGTGAACAGCCAGGTG
CAGATCGCCGTGGAAGCCAGCACCAAGGCCAAGGACAAGAAAACCGAGGCCGAGATTGCTGTGGAAATCG
TGAAGGCCGTGGTGGCCAAAGAGGAAGCCCAGAAGGCCTCTGACGAGGCCCAGAAAGCCTGCGAGAAGGC
TCAGAAGGCCCACGCCAAAGCTCAGAAAGCTAGCGACACCACCAAGACCGTGGAAACCTTCAAGACCAAC
GCCGAAGCCGCTGCCAAAAACGCCAAAGAGAAGGCCGGCAACGCCAACAAGGCCGCCACAGAAGCCGAAA
GCGCCAACGAGCTGAGCGTGGCCAAGCAGAAGGCTAAGGACGCCGAGGAAGCTGCTAAAGAGGCCAAAAA
AGAACAAGTGAAAGCCGAGATCGCCGCCGAGGTGGCAAAGGCCAAAGTGGCTAAAGAAGAGGCCGACGCC
GCCCAGAAGAAGGCTGAGGCCGCCAAAAAGATCGTGGACAAGATCGCCCAGGACACCAAGGTGCCCGAGG
CTC
